>Addgene plasmid #130937 | pLY103 | addgene full sequence | sequence record 258923 | Addgene NGS Result
GCCTTATTTGAACTTGCTAGGGCCCTTCTTCAGGGCCCTAGCTCTCAAACGACGGCGCGTCGGGATAACT
CTCTAGTTTTATTCGAAAGTAACAAACCATTTTCTTGCGTAAACCTGTACGATCCTACAGGTCTCTAGTA
TATAAACGCAGAAAGGCCCACCCGAAGGTGAGCCAGTGTGATTGACAGCTAGCTCAGTCCTAGGGATTGT
GCTAGCTACTAGAGATTAAAGAGGAGAAATACTAGATGAAAAACATAAATGCCGACGACACATACAGAAT
AATTAATAAAATTAAAGCTTGTAGAAGCAATAATGATATTAATCAATGCTTATCTGATATGACTAAAATG
GTACATTGTGAATATTATTTACTCGCGATCATTTATCCTCATTCTATGGTTAAATCTGATATTTCAATCC
TAGATAATTACCCTAAAAAATGGAGGCAATATTATGATGACGCTAATTTAATAAAATATGATCCTATAGT
AGATTATTCTAACTCCAATCATTCACCAATTAATTGGAATATATTTGAAAACAATGCTGTAAATAAAAAA
TCTCCAAATGTAATTAAAGAAGCGAAAACATCAGGTCTTATCACTGGGTTTAGTTTCCCTATTCATACGG
CTAACAATGGCTTCGGAATGCTTAGTTTTGCACATTCAGAAAAAGACAACTATATAGATAGTTTATTTTT
ACATGCGTGTATGAACATACCATTAATTGTTCCTTCTCTAGTTGATAATTATCGAAAAATAAATATAGCA
AATAATAAATCAAACAACGATTTAACCAAAAGAGAAAAAGAATGTTTAGCGTGGGCATGCGAAGGAAAAA
GCTCTTGGGATATTTCAAAAATATTAGGTTGCAGTGAGCGTACTGTCACTTTCCATTTAACCAATGCGCA
AATGAAACTCAATACAACAAACCGCTGCCAAAGTATTTCTAAAGCAATTTTAACAGGAGCAATTGATTGC
CCATACTTTAAAAATTAATAACACTGATAGTGCTAGTGTAGATCACTACTAGAGCTCGGTACCAAAGACG
AACAATAAGACGCTGAAAAGCGTCTTTTTTCGTTTTGGTCCCTCTAGTATTAATTTTGTCTTCATGCATG
AAGACAACTAGGCTCTAGAAGCGGCCGCGAATTAGATATCTGGCGAAAATGAGACGTTGATCGGCACGTA
AGAGGTTCCAACTTTCACCATAATGAAATAAGATCACTACCGGGCGTATTTTTTGAGTTATCGAGATTTT
CAGGAGCTAAGGAAGCTAAAATGGAGAAAAAAATCACTGGATATACCACCGTTGATATATCCCAATGGCA
TCGTAAAGAACATTTTGAGGCATTTCAGTCAGTTGCTCAATGTACCTATAACCAGACCGTTCAGCTGGAT
ATTACGGCCTTTTTAAAGACCGTAAAGAAAAATAAGCACAAGTTTTATCCGGCCTTTATTCACATTCTTG
CCCGCCTGATGAATGCTCATCCGGAATTTCGTATGGCAATGAAAGACGGTGAGCTGGTGATATGGGATAG
TGTTCACCCTTGTTACACCGTTTTCCATGAGCAAACTGAAACGTTTTCATCGCTCTGGAGTGAATACCAC
GACGATTTCCGGCAGTTTCTACACATATATTCGCAAGATGTGGCGTGTTACGGTGAAAACCTGGCCTATT
TCCCTAAAGGGTTTATTGAGAATATGTTTTTCGTCTCAGCCAATCCCTGGGTGAGTTTCACCAGTTTTGA
TTTAAACGTGGCCAATATGGACAACTTCTTCGCCCCCGTTTTCACCATGGGCAAATATTATACGCAAGGC
GACAAGGTGCTGATGCCGCTGGCGATTCAGGTTCATCATGCCGTTTGTGATGGCTTCCATGTCGGCAGAA
TGCTTAATGAATTACAACAGTACTGCGATGAGTGGCAGGGCGGGGCGTAATTTGATATCGAGCTCGCTTG
GACTCCTGTTGATAGATCCAGTAATGACCTCAGAACTCCATCTGGATTTGTTCAGAACGCTCGGTTGCCG
CCGGGCGTTTTTTATTGGTGAGAATCCAAGCACTAGTAACAACTTATATCGTATGGGGCTGACTTCAGGT
GCTACATTTGAAGAGATAAATTGCACTGAAATCTAGAAATATTTTATCTGATTAATAAGATGATCTTCTT
GAGATCGTTTTGGTCTGCGCGTAATCTCTTGCTCTGAAAACGAAAAAACCGCCTTGCAGGGCGGTTTTTC
GAAGGTTCTCTGAGCTACCAACTCTTTGAACCGAGGTAACTGGCTTGGAGGAGCGCAGTCACCAAAACTT
GTCCTTTCAGTTTAGCCTTAACCGGCGCATGACTTCAAGACTAACTCCTCTAAATCAATTACCAGTGGCT
GCTGCCAGTGGTGCTTTTGCATGTCTTTCCGGGTTGGACTCAAGACGATAGTTACCGGATAAGGCGCAGC
GGTCGGACTGAACGGGGGGTTCGTGCATACAGTCCAGCTTGGAGCGAACTGCCTACCCGGAACTGAGTGT
CAGGCGTGGAATGAGACAAACGCGGCCATAACAGCGGAATGACACCGGTAAACCGAAAGGCAGGAACAGG
AGAGCGCACGAGGGAGCCGCCAGGGGGAAACGCCTGGTATCTTTATAGTCCTGTCGGGTTTCGCCACCAC
TGATTTGAGCGTCAGATTTCGTGATGCTTGTCAGGGGGGCGGAGCCTATGGAAAAACGGCTTTGCCGCGG
CCCTCTCACTTCCCTGTTAAGTATCTTCCTGGCATCTTCCAGGAAATCTCCGCCCCGTTCGTAAGCCATT
TCCGCTCGCCGCAGTCGAACGACCGAGCGTAGCGAGTCAGTGAGCGAGGAAGCGGAATATATCCCTAGGC
CTAGTAGGACCAAAACGAAAAAAGGCCCCCCTTTCGGGAGGCCTCTTTTCTGGAATTTGGTACCGAGAAG
CTTCAAAAAAAGCACCGACTCGGTGCCACTTGGGCCCTTCTTCAGGGCCCAAGTTGATAACGGACTA
Features (pLannotate 1.2.2; 13 found; start..end, strand, type, name):
     20..38      -  protein_bind   boxB: λ N peptide binding site consisting of an RNA hairpin within the N-utliization (nut) site of the λ bacteriophage transcript (Tan and Frankel, 1995) λN peptide
    147..174     -  terminator     T7Te terminator: phage T7 early transcription terminator
    182..204     +  promoter       J23119(SpeI) promoter (fragment): bacterial promoter (Registry of Standard Biological Parts BBa J23119) modified to end with an SpeI site
    246..995     +  CDS            luxR: LUXR_ALIFS - Experimental evidence at protein level: Swiss-Prot protein existence level 1. Transcriptional activator of the bioluminescence operon. Binds to the OHHL autoinducer. From Aliivibrio fischeri (Vibrio fischeri).
   1133..1153    -  misc_feature   BioBrick prefix: BioBrick prefix for parts that do not start with "ATG"
   1178..1280    +  promoter       cat promoter: promoter of the E. coli cat gene encoding chloramphenicol acetyltransferase
   1281..1937    +  CDS            cat: CAT_ECOLX - Experimental evidence at protein level: Swiss-Prot protein existence level 1. This enzyme is an effector of chloramphenicol resistance in bacteria. From Escherichia coli. This protein is used as a marker in many commonly used cloning vectors, such as pACYC184.
   1961..2055    +  terminator     lambda t0 terminator: transcription terminator from phage lambda
   2169..2714    +  rep_origin     p15A ori: Plasmids containing the medium-copy-number p15A origin of replication can be propagated in E. coli cells that contain a second plasmid with the ColE1 origin.
   2802..2857    +  rep_origin     RSF ori (fragment): Plasmids containing the RSF 1030 origin of replication can be propagated in E. coli cells that contain additional plasmids with compatible origins.
   2952..2971    -  misc_RNA       gRNA scaffold (fragment): guide RNA scaffold for the Streptococcus pyogenes CRISPR/Cas9 system
   2972..2990    -  protein_bind   boxB: λ N peptide binding site consisting of an RNA hairpin within the N-utliization (nut) site of the λ bacteriophage transcript (Tan and Frankel, 1995) λN peptide
   2990..19      -  misc_RNA       gRNA scaffold (fragment) (across the origin): guide RNA scaffold for the Streptococcus pyogenes CRISPR/Cas9 system
