[The description below was written by a language model from this plasmid's Addgene catalogue record and pLannotate feature annotations shown in this document.]
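Description:
pLY103 is a small (about 3.0 kb) bacterial expression and synthetic-biology plasmid built on a p15A backbone derived from a dCas9 bacterial vector, modified with two BbsI sites to aid construction. It replicates in E. coli from the p15A origin, recorded as low copy and compatible with ColE1-type plasmids. Selection is with chloramphenicol, through a cat gene driven by its own promoter and followed by the lambda t0 terminator. A short RSF ori fragment is also annotated, but it appears to be only a partial match rather than a second functional origin.

The payload is an inducible generator circuit for sgRNA-LEA1, a synthetic Streptococcus pyogenes-type guide RNA whose scaffold has been engineered to carry two boxB aptamers. BoxB is the RNA hairpin from the phage lambda nut site that is bound by the λN peptide, so the hairpins let the guide recruit a λN-fused protein to the DNA site specified by its spacer. The feature table shows the scaffold fragments interleaved with the two boxB hairpins on the reverse strand, spanning the sequence origin. According to the catalogue entry, the guide is transcribed from the Plux2 promoter, although this promoter is not itself annotated in the feature table. A T7Te terminator is annotated on the same strand as the guide.

On the opposite strand, a fragment of the constitutive J23119 promoter lies upstream of luxR from Aliivibrio fischeri, the autoinducer-binding activator that would be expected to make the lux-type promoter responsive to acyl-homoserine lactone.

The plasmid was made as the guide-supplying module of an engineered bacterial CRISPR activation system. It would therefore be used alongside other plasmids supplying dCas9, the activator and the target, which this record does not describe.
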