Addgene plasmid #130937: pLY103
Purpose: Engineered sgRNA-LEA1 (2 BoxB aptamers) generator circuit including promoter Plux2
Depositing lab: Baojun Wang. Depositing organization: University of Edinburgh. Publication: Engineered CRISPRa enables programmable eukaryote-like gene activation in bacteria. Liu Y, Wan X, Wang B. Nat Commun. 2019 Aug 26;10(1):3693. doi: 10.1038/s41467-019-11479-0. PubMed 31451697.
Backbone
  Vector backbone: p15AC
  Backbone manufacturer: p15A vector from pdCas9-bacteria (Plasmid #44249)
  Backbone size w/o insert (bp): 1725
  Total vector size (bp): 3007
  Modifications to backbone: Adding 2 BbsI sites for construction
  Vector type: Bacterial Expression, Synthetic Biology
Growth in bacteria
  Bacterial resistance: Chloramphenicol, 25 μg/mL
  Growth temperature: 37°C
  Growth strain: DH5alpha
  Growth instructions: Culture in the Lennox’s Luria-Bertani (LB) medium (10 g/L peptone, 5 g/L yeast extract, 5 g/L NaCl)
  Copy number: Low Copy
Gene/Insert
  Gene/Insert name: sgRNA-LEA1
  gRNA/shRNA sequence: AGTTATCCCGACGCGCCGTC
  Species: Synthetic
  Promoter: Plux2
  Cloning method: Restriction Enzyme; 5′ cloning site EcoRI (destroyed during cloning); 3′ cloning site SpeI (destroyed during cloning)
  Sequencing primers: 5′ AACGGTCTGGTTATAGGTACATTGAGCAAC; 3′ GTTCGTAAGCCATTTCCGCTCGCCGCAGTC
Terms and licenses: Academic/Nonprofit Terms; Industry Terms: Not Available to Industry
Depositor comments: The Top10 bacterial strain should be used for downstream applications
How to cite: pLY103 was a gift from Baojun Wang (Addgene plasmid # 130937 ; http://n2t.net/addgene:130937 ; RRID:Addgene_130937)
